Addgene plasmid #23891: pDONR223-NTRK1
Depositing lab: William Hahn & David Root. Depositing organization: Dana-Farber Cancer Institute. Publication: COT drives resistance to RAF inhibition through MAP kinase pathway reactivation. Johannessen CM, Boehm JS, Kim SY, Thomas SR, Wardwell L, Johnson LA, Emery CM, Stransky N, Cogdill AP, Barretina J, Caponigro G, Hieronymus H, Murray RR, Salehi-Ashtiani K, Hill DE, Vidal M, Zhao JJ, Yang X, Alkan O, Kim S, Harris JL, Wilson CJ, Myer VE, Finan PM, Root DE, Roberts TM, Golub T, Flaherty KT, Dummer R, Weber BL, Sellers WR, Schlegel R, Wargo JA, Hahn WC, Garraway LA. Nature. 2010 Dec 16;468(7326):968-72. doi: 10.1038/nature09627 PubMed 21107320.
Backbone
  Vector backbone: pDONR223
  Backbone manufacturer: Invitrogen
  Backbone size w/o insert (bp): 5005
  Vector type: Gateway Donor vector
Growth in bacteria
  Bacterial resistance: Spectinomycin, 50 μg/mL
  Growth temperature: 37°C
  Growth strain: DH5alpha
  Copy number: High Copy
Gene/Insert
  Gene/Insert name: NTRK1 (alt name: neurotrophic tyrosine kinase, receptor, type 1)
  Species: H. sapiens (human)
  Insert size (bp): 2373
  Mutation: V263L relative to NM_001012331
  Entrez Gene: NTRK1 (a.k.a. MTC, TRK, TRK1, TRKA, Trk-A, p140-TrkA)
  Cloning method: Gateway Cloning
  Sequencing primers: 5′ M13pUC-fwd; 3′ M13rev
Terms and licenses: Academic/Nonprofit Terms; Industry Terms: Not Available to Industry
Depositor comments: The ORF has no Stop codon. This design enables easy recombination into a destination vector to add an epitope tag of choice and Stop codon to the ORF. Do NOT use this plasmid directly for transfections. A set of 4 custom lentiviral vectors is available ( pLX301 (http://www.addgene.org/25895/) , pLX302 (http://www.addgene.org/25896/) , pLX303 (http://www.addgene.org/25897/) , pLX304 (http://www.addgene.org/25890/) ) to be used to express these ORFs in mammalian cells. These plasmids are not included in the kit and must be ordered separately.
How to cite: pDONR223-NTRK1 was a gift from William Hahn & David Root (Addgene plasmid # 23891 ; http://n2t.net/addgene:23891 ; RRID:Addgene_23891)
