[The description below was written by a language model from this plasmid's Addgene catalogue record and pLannotate feature annotations shown in this document.]
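Description:
pDONR223-NTRK1 is a Gateway entry clone built on the Invitrogen pDONR223 donor backbone and carrying the human NTRK1 open reading frame, which encodes the TrkA neurotrophic receptor tyrosine kinase. It is a purely bacterial shuttle plasmid. Replication relies on a high-copy ColE1/pUC-type origin, and selection is by spectinomycin through the aadA aminoglycoside adenylyltransferase (SmR) gene. This gene sits downstream of a class 1 integron Pc promoter fragment and a remnant of a gentamicin acetyltransferase gene. The sequenced record is 5,160 nt. That is smaller than the listed empty backbone size plus the insert, as expected, because BP recombination replaces the donor vector's selection cassette with the ORF.

The roughly 2.37 kb NTRK1 coding sequence is flanked by two attL recombination sites, annotated by the software as attL3 and attL2. These sites allow LR Clonase-mediated transfer into any compatible destination vector. rrnB T1 and T2 terminators lie upstream of the cassette and insulate it from read-through transcription. A T7 promoter lies beyond the 3′ attL site, pointing back toward the insert. Short lacZα and lacI fragments are backbone remnants. The ORF carries a V263L substitution relative to the reference transcript and deliberately lacks a stop codon, so a destination vector can supply a C-terminal epitope tag and terminator codon.

No eukaryotic promoter is present, and the depositors state that the plasmid is not meant for direct transfection. It serves instead as a source clone from a kinase ORF collection, to be moved into expression vectors such as the companion pLX lentiviral series for mammalian overexpression. The associated publication studied resistance to RAF inhibition.
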