Features (pLannotate 1.2.2; 12 found; start..end, strand, type, name):
     92..119     -  terminator     rrnB T2 terminator: transcription terminator T2 from the E. coli rrnB gene
    251..294     +  terminator     rrnB T1 terminator: Escherichia coli rrnB; transcription terminator T1 from the E. coli rrnB gene
    341..377     -  CDS            lacZα (fragment): LacZα fragment of β-galactosidase; lacZ fragment
    394..489     +  protein_bind   attL3: mutant version of attL; recombination site for the Gateway® LR reaction LR Clonase™
    495..2864    +  CDS            NTRK1: NTRK1_HUMAN - Also known as MTC, TRK From Homo sapiens (Human).
   2864..2962    -  protein_bind   attL2: mutant version of attL; recombination site for the Gateway® LR reaction LR Clonase™
   2980..2998    -  promoter       T7 promoter: promoter for bacteriophage T7 RNA polymerase
   3188..3211    +  promoter       Pc promoter (fragment): intI1 (promoter lies within the coding sequence); class 1 integron promoter
   3387..3443    +  CDS            GmR (fragment): gentamycin acetyltransferase; aacC1; confers resistance to gentamycin
   3450..4241    +  CDS            SmR: aminoglycoside adenylyltransferase (Murphy, 1985); aadA; confers resistance to spectinomycin and streptomycin
   4334..4922    +  rep_origin     ori: high-copy-number ColE1/pMB1/pBR322/pUC origin of replication
   5105..37      +  CDS            lacI (fragment) (across the origin): lac repressor; lacI; The lac repressor binds to the lac operator to inhibit transcription in E. coli. This inhibition can be relieved by adding lactose or isopropyl-β-D-thiogalactopyranoside (IPTG).
>Addgene plasmid #23891 | pDONR223-NTRK1 | addgene full sequence | sequence record 408789 | Addgene NGS Result
GGCACGACAGGTTTCCCGACTGGAAAGCGGGCAGTGAGCGCAACGCAATTAATACGCGTACCGCTAGCCA
GGAAGAGTTTGTAGAAACGCAAAAAGGCCATCCGTCAGGATGGCCTTCTGCTTAGTTTGATGCCTGGCAG
TTTATGGCGGGCGTCCTGCCCGCCACCCTCCGGGCCGTTGCTTCACAACGTTCAAATCCGCTCCCGGCGG
ATTTGTCCTACTCAGGAGAGCGTTCACCGACAAACAACAGATAAAACGAAAGGCCCAGTCTTCCGACTGA
GCCTTTCGTTTTATTTGATGCCTGGCAGTTCCCTACTCTCGCGTTAACGCTAGCATGGATGTTTTCCCAG
TCACGACGTTGTAAAACGACGGCCAGTCTTAAGCTCGGGCCCCAAATAATGATTTTATTTTGACTGATAG
TGACCTGTTCGTTGCAACAAATTGATGAGCAATGCTTTTTTATAATGCCAACTTTGTACAAAAAAGTTGG
CACCATGCTGCGAGGCGGACGGCGCGGGCAGCTTGGCTGGCACAGCTGGGCTGCGGGGCCGGGCAGCCTG
CTGGCTTGGCTGATACTGGCATCTGCGGGCGCCGCACCCTGCCCCGATGCCTGCTGCCCCCACGGCTCCT
CGGGACTGCGATGCACCCGGGATGGGGCCCTGGATAGCCTCCACCACCTGCCCGGCGCAGAGAACCTGAC
TGAGCTCTACATCGAGAACCAGCAGCATCTGCAGCATCTGGAGCTCCGTGATCTGAGGGGCCTGGGGGAG
CTGAGAAACCTCACCATCGTGAAGAGTGGTCTCCGTTTCGTGGCGCCAGATGCCTTCCATTTCACTCCTC
GGCTCAGTCGCCTGAATCTCTCCTTCAACGCTCTGGAGTCTCTCTCCTGGAAAACTGTGCAGGGCCTCTC
CTTACAGGAACTGGTCCTGTCGGGGAACCCTCTGCACTGTTCTTGTGCCCTGCGCTGGCTACAGCGCTGG
GAGGAGGAGGGACTGGGCGGAGTGCCTGAACAGAAGCTGCAGTGTCATGGGCAAGGGCCCCTGGCCCACA
TGCCCAATGCCAGCTGTGGTGTGCCCACGCTGAAGGTCCAGGTGCCCAATGCCTCGGTGGATGTGGGGGA
CGACGTGCTGCTGCGGTGCCAGGTGGAGGGGCGGGGCCTGGAGCAGGCCGGCTGGATCCTCACAGAGCTG
GAGCAGTCAGCCACGGTGATGAAATCTGGGGGTCTGCCATCCCTGGGGCTGACCCTGGCCAATGTCACCA
GTGACCTCAACAGGAAGAACTTGACGTGCTGGGCAGAGAACGATGTGGGCCGGGCAGAGGTCTCTGTTCA
GGTCAACGTCTCCTTCCCGGCCAGTGTGCAGCTGCACACGGCGGTGGAGATGCACCACTGGTGCATCCCC
TTCTCTGTGGATGGGCAGCCGGCACCGTCTCTGCGCTGGCTCTTCAATGGCTCCGTGCTCAATGAGACCA
GCTTCATCTTCACTGAGTTCCTGGAGCCGGCAGCCAATGAGACCGTGCGGCACGGGTGTCTGCGCCTCAA
CCAGCCCACCCACGTCAACAACGGCAACTACACGCTGCTGGCTGCCAACCCCTTCGGCCAGGCCTCCGCC
TCCATCATGGCTGCCTTCATGGACAACCCTTTCGAGTTCAACCCCGAGGACCCCATCCCTGACACTAACA
GCACATCTGGAGACCCGGTGGAGAAGAAGGACGAAACACCTTTTGGGGTCTCGGTGGCTGTGGGCCTGGC
CGTCTTTGCCTGCCTCTTCCTTTCTACGCTGCTCCTTGTGCTCAACAAATGTGGACGGAGAAACAAGTTT
GGGATCAACCGCCCGGCTGTGCTGGCTCCAGAGGATGGGCTGGCCATGTCCCTGCATTTCATGACATTGG
GTGGCAGCTCCCTGTCCCCCACCGAGGGCAAAGGCTCTGGGCTCCAAGGCCACATCATCGAGAACCCACA
ATACTTCAGTGATGCCTGTGTTCACCACATCAAGCGCCGGGACATCGTGCTCAAGTGGGAGCTGGGGGAG
GGCGCCTTTGGGAAGGTCTTCCTTGCTGAGTGCCACAACCTCCTGCCTGAGCAGGACAAGATGCTGGTGG
CTGTCAAGGCACTGAAGGAGGCGTCCGAGAGTGCTCGGCAGGACTTCCAACGTGAGGCTGAGCTGCTCAC
CATGCTGCAGCACCAGCACATCGTGCGCTTCTTCGGCGTCTGCACCGAGGGCCGCCCCCTGCTCATGGTC
TTTGAGTATATGCGGCACGGGGACCTCAACCGCTTCCTCCGATCGCATGGACCCGATGCCAAGCTGCTGG
CTGGTGGGGAGGATGTGGCTCCAGGCCCCCTGGGTCTGGGGCAGCTGCTGGCCGTGGCTAGCCAGGTCGC
TGCGGGGATGGTGTACCTGGCGGGTCTGCATTTTGTGCACCGGGACCTGGCCACACGCAACTGTCTAGTG
GGCCAGGGACTGGTGGTCAAGATTGGTGATTTTGGCATGAGCAGGGATATCTACAGCACCGACTATTACC
GTGTGGGAGGCCGCACCATGCTGCCCATTCGCTGGATGCCGCCCGAGAGCATCCTGTACCGTAAGTTCAC
CACCGAGAGCGACGTGTGGAGCTTCGGCGTGGTGCTCTGGGAGATCTTCACCTACGGCAAGCAGCCCTGG
TACCAGCTCTCCAACACGGAGGCAATCGACTGCATCACGCAGGGACGTGAGTTGGAGCGGCCACGTGCCT
GCCCACCAGAGGTCTACGCCATCATGCGGGGCTGCTGGCAGCGGGAGCCCCAGCAACGCCACAGCATCAA
GGATGTGCACGCCCGGCTGCAAGCCCTGGCCCAGGCACCTCCTGTCTACCTGGATGTCCTGGGCCCAACT
TTCTTGTACAAAGTTGGCATTATAAGAAAGCATTGCTTATCAATTTGTTGCAACGAACAGGTCACTATCA
GTCAAAATAAAATCATTATTTGCCATCCAGCTGATATCCCCTATAGTGAGTCGTATTACATGGTCATAGC
TGTTTCCTGGCAGCTCTGGCCCGTGTCTCAAAATCTCTGATGTTACATTGCACAAGATAAAAATATATCA
TCATGCCTCCTCTAGACCAGCCAGGACAGAAATGCCTCGACTTCGCTGCTACCCAAGGTTGCCGGGTGAC
GCACACCGTGGAAACGGATGAAGGCACGAACCCAGTGGACATAAGCCTGTTCGGTTCGTAAGCTGTAATG
CAAGTAGCGTATGCGCTCACGCAACTGGTCCAGAACCTTGACCGAACGCAGCGGTGGTAACGGCGCAGTG
GCGGTTTTCATGGCTTGTTATGACTGTTTTTTTGGGGTACAGTCTATGCCTCGGGCATCCAAGCAGCAAG
CGCGTTACGCCGTGGGTCGATGTTTGATGTTATGGAGCAGCAACGATGTTACGCAGCAGGGCAGTCGCCC
TAAAACAAAGTTAAACATTATGAGGGAAGCGGTGATCGCCGAAGTATCGACTCAACTATCAGAGGTAGTT
GGCGTCATCGAGCGCCATCTCGAACCGACGTTGCTGGCCGTACATTTGTACGGCTCCGCAGTGGATGGCG
GCCTGAAGCCACACAGTGATATTGATTTGCTGGTTACGGTGACCGTAAGGCTTGATGAAACAACGCGGCG
AGCTTTGATCAACGACCTTTTGGAAACTTCGGCTTCCCCTGGAGAGAGCGAGATTCTCCGCGCTGTAGAA
GTCACCATTGTTGTGCACGACGACATCATTCCGTGGCGTTATCCAGCTAAGCGCGAACTGCAATTTGGAG
AATGGCAGCGCAATGACATTCTTGCAGGTATCTTCGAGCCAGCCACGATCGACATTGATCTGGCTATCTT
GCTGACAAAAGCAAGAGAACATAGCGTTGCCTTGGTAGGTCCAGCGGCGGAGGAACTCTTTGATCCGGTT
CCTGAACAGGATCTATTTGAGGCGCTAAATGAAACCTTAACGCTATGGAACTCGCCGCCCGACTGGGCTG
GCGATGAGCGAAATGTAGTGCTTACGTTGTCCCGCATTTGGTACAGCGCAGTAACCGGCAAAATCGCGCC
GAAGGATGTCGCTGCCGACTGGGCAATGGAGCGCCTGCCGGCCCAGTATCAGCCCGTCATACTTGAAGCT
AGACAGGCTTATCTTGGACAAGAAGAAGATCGCTTGGCCTCGCGCGCAGATCAGTTGGAAGAATTTGTCC
ACTACGTGAAAGGCGAGATCACCAAGGTAGTCGGCAAATAACCCTCGAGCCACCCATGACCAAAATCCCT
TAACGTGAGTTACGCGTCGTTCCACTGAGCGTCAGACCCCGTAGAAAAGATCAAAGGATCTTCTTGAGAT
CCTTTTTTTCTGCGCGTAATCTGCTGCTTGCAAACAAAAAAACCACCGCTACCAGCGGTGGTTTGTTTGC
CGGATCAAGAGCTACCAACTCTTTTTCCGAAGGTAACTGGCTTCAGCAGAGCGCAGATACCAAATACTGT
TCTTCTAGTGTAGCCGTAGTTAGGCCACCACTTCAAGAACTCTGTAGCACCGCCTACATACCTCGCTCTG
CTAATCCTGTTACCAGTGGCTGCTGCCAGTGGCGATAAGTCGTGTCTTACCGGGTTGGACTCAAGACGAT
AGTTACCGGATAAGGCGCAGCGGTCGGGCTGAACGGGGGGTTCGTGCACACAGCCCAGCTTGGAGCGAAC
GACCTACACCGAACTGAGATACCTACAGCGTGAGCTATGAGAAAGCGCCACGCTTCCCGAAGGGAGAAAG
GCGGACAGGTATCCGGTAAGCGGCAGGGTCGGAACAGGAGAGCGCACGAGGGAGCTTCCAGGGGGAAACG
CCTGGTATCTTTATAGTCCTGTCGGGTTTCGCCACCTCTGACTTGAGCGTCGATTTTTGTGATGCTCGTC
AGGGGGGCGGAGCCTATGGAAAAACGCCAGCAACGCGGCCTTTTTACGGTTCCTGGCCTTTTGCTGGCCT
TTTGCTCACATGTTCTTTCCTGCGTTATCCCCTGATTCTGTGGATAACCGTATTACCGCCTTTGAGTGAG
CTGATACCGCTCGCCGCAGCCGAACGACCGAGCGCAGCGAGTCAGTGAGCGAGGAAGCGGAAGAGCGCCC
AATACGCAAACCGCCTCTCCCCGCGCGTTGGCCGATTCATTAATGCAGCT
