>Addgene plasmid #23891 | pDONR223-NTRK1 | depositor partial sequence | sequence record 11018 | Author sequence
ATGAAGGAGGCCGCCCTCATCTGCCTGGCACCCTCTGTACCCCCGATCTTGACGGTGAAGTCCTGGGACA
CCATGCAGTTGCGGGCTGCTAGATCTCGGTGCACAAACTTGTTGGCAGCAAGCTACATCGAGAACCAGCA
GCATCTGCAGCATCTGGAGCTCCGTGATCTGAGGGGCCTGGGGGAGCTGAGAAACCTCACCATCGTGAAG
AGTGGTCTCCGTTTCGTGGCGCCAGATGCCTTCCATTTCACTCCTCGGCTCAGTCGCCTGAATCTCTCCT
TCAACGCTCTGGAGTCTCTCTCCTGGAAAACTGTGCAGGGCCTCTCCTTACAGGAACTGGTCCTGTCGGG
GAACCCTCTGCACTGTTCTTGTGCCCTGCGCTGGCTACAGCGCTGGGAGGAGGAGGGACTGGGCGGAGTG
CCTGAACAGAAGCTGCAGTGTCATGGGCAAGGGCCCCTGGCCCACATGCCCAATGCCAGCTGTGGTGTGC
CCACGCTGAAGGTCCAGGTGCCCAATGCCTCGGTGGATGTGGGGGACGACGTGCTGCTGCGGTGCCAGGT
GGAGGGGCGGGGCCTGGAGCAGGCCGGCTGGATCCTCACAGAGCTGGAGCAGTCAGCCACGGTGATGAAA
TCTGGGGGTCTGCCATCCCTGGGGCTGACCCTGGCCAATGTCACCAGTGACCTCAACAGGAAGAACGTGA
CGTGCTGGGCAGAGAACGATGTGGGCCGGGCAGAGGTCTCTGTTCAGGTCAACGTCTCCTTCCCGGCCAG
TGTGCAGCTGCACACGGCGGTGGAGATGCACCACTGGTGCATCCCCTTCTCTGTGGATGGGCAGCCGGCA
CCGTCTCTGCGCTGGCTCTTCAATGGCTCCGTGCTCAATGAGACCAGCTTCATCTTCACTGAGTTCCTGG
AGCCGGCAGCCAATGAGACCGTGCGGCACGGGTGTCTGCGCCTCAACCAGCCCACCCACGTCAACAACGG
CAACTACACGCTGCTGGCTGCCAACCCCTTCGGCCAGGCCTCCGCCTCCATCATGGCTGCCTTCATGGAC
AACCCTTTCGAGTTCAACCCCGAGGACCCCATCCCTGACACTAACAGCACATCTGGAGACCCGGTGGAGA
AGAAGGACGAAACACCTTTTGGGGTCTCGGTGGCTGTGGGCCTGGCCGTCTTTGCCTGCCTCTTCCTTTC
TACGCTGCTCCTTGTGCTCAACAAATGTGGACGGAGAAACAAGTTTGGGATCAACCGCCCGGCTGTGCTG
GCTCCAGAGGATGGGCTGGCCATGTCCCTGCATTTCATGACATTGGGTGGCAGCTCCCTGTCCCCCACCG
AGGGCAAAGGCTCTGGGCTCCAAGGCCACATCATCGAGAACCCACAATACTTCAGTGATGCCTGTGTTCA
CCACATCAAGCGCCGGGACATCGTGCTCAAGTGGGAGCTGGGGGAGGGCGCCTTTGGGAAGGTCTTCCTT
GCTGAGTGCCACAACCTCCTGCCTGAGCAGGACAAGATGCTGGTGGCTGTCAAGGCACTGAAGGAGGCGT
CCGAGAGTGCTCGGCAGGACTTCCAGCGTGAGGCTGAGCTGCTCACCATGCTGCAGCACCAGCACATCGT
GCGCTTCTTCGGCGTCTGCACCGAGGGCCGCCCCCTGCTCATGGTCTTTGAGTATATGCGGCACGGGGAC
CTCAACCGCTTCCTCCGATCCCATGGACCTGATGCCAAGCTGCTGGCTGGTGGGGAGGATGTGGCTCCAG
GCCCCCTGGGTCTGGGGCAGCTGCTGGCCGTGGCTAGCCAGGTCGCTGCGGGGATGGTGTACCTGGCGGG
TCTGCATTTTGTGCACCGGGACCTGGCCACACGCAACTGTCTAGTGGGCCAGGGACTGGTGGTCAAGATT
GGTGATTTTGGCATGAGCAGGGATATCTACAGCACCGACTATTACCGTGTGGGAGGCCGCACCATGCTGC
CCATTCGCTGGATGCCGCCCGAGAGCATCCTGTACCGTAAGTTCACCACCGAGAGCGACGTGTGGAGCTT
CGGCGTGGTGCTCTGGGAGATCTTCACCTACGGCAAGCAGCCCTGGTACCAGCTCTCCAACACGGAGGCA
ATCGACTGCATCACGCAGGGACGTGAGTTGGAGCGGCCACGTGCCTGCCCACCAGAGGTCTACGCCATCA
TGCGGGGCTGCTGGCAGCGGGAGCCCCAGCAACGCCACAGCATCAAGGATGTGCACGCCCGGCTGCAAGC
CCTGGCCCAGGCACCTCCTGTCTACCTGGATGTCCTGGGC
