>Addgene plasmid #23891 | pDONR223-NTRK1 | addgene partial sequence | sequence record 29712 | 23891 with M13pUC-fwd
TAATGATTTTATTTTGACTGATAGTGACCTGTTCGTTGCAACAAATTGATGAGCAATGCTTTTTTATAAT
GCCAACTTTGTACAAAAAAGTTGGCACCATGCTGCGAGGCGGACGGCGCGGGCAGCTTGGCTGGCACAGC
TGGGCTGCGGGGCCGGGCAGCCTGCTGGCTTGGCTGATACTGGCATCTGCGGGCGCCGCACCCTGCCCCG
ATGCCTGCTGCCCCCACGGCTCCTCGGGACTGCGATGCACCCGGGATGGGGCCCTGGATAGCCTCCACCA
CCTGCCCGGCGCAGAGAACCTGACTGAGCTCTACATCGAGAACCAGCAGCATCTGCAGCATCTGGAGCTC
CGTGATCTGAGGGGCCTGGGGGAGCTGAGAAACCTCACCATCGTGAAGAGTGGTCTCCGTTTCGTGGCGC
CAGATGCCTTCCATTTCACTCCTCGGCTCAGTCGCCTGAATCTCTCCTTCAACGCTCTGGAGTCTCTCTC
CTGGAAAACTGTGCAGGGCCTCTCCTTACAGGAACTGGTCCTGTCGGGGAACCCTCTGCACTGTTCTTGT
GCCCTGCGCTGGCTACAGCGCTGGGAGGAGGAGGGACTGGGCGGAGTGCCTGAACAGAAGCTGCAGTGTC
ATGGGCAAGGG
