>Addgene plasmid #23891 | pDONR223-NTRK1 | addgene partial sequence | sequence record 47295 | M13rev
TCAGCTGGATGGCAATAATGATTTTATTTTGACTGATAGTGACCTGTTCGTTGCAACAAATTGATAAGCA
ATGCTTTCTTATAATGCCAACTTTGTACAAGAAAGTTGGGCCCAGGACATCCAGGTAGACAGGAGGTGCC
TGGGCCAGGGCTTGCAGCCGGGCGTGCACATCCTTGATGCTGTGGCGTTGCTGGGGCTCCCGCTGCCAGC
AGCCCCGCATGATGGCGTAGACCTCTGGTGGGCAGGCACGTGGCCGCTCCAACTCACGTCCCTGCGTGAT
GCAGTCGATTGCCTCCGTGTTGGAGAGCTGGTACCAGGGCTGCTTGCCGTAGGTGAAGATCTCCCAGAGC
ACCACGCCGAAGCTCCACACGTCGCTCTCGGTGGTGAACTTACGGTACAGGATGCTCTCGGGCGGCATCC
AGCGAATGGGCAGCATGGTGCGGCCTCCCACACGGTAATAGTCGGTGCTGTAGATATCCCTGCTCATGCC
AAAATCACCAATCTTGACCACCAGTCCCTGGCCCACTAGACAGTTGCGTGTGGCCAGGTCCCGGTGCACA
AAATGCAGACCCGCCAGGTACACCATCCCCGCAGCGACCTGGCTAGCCACGGCCAGCAGCTGCCCCAGAC
CCAGGGGGCCTGGAGCCACATCCTCCCCACCAGCCAGCAGCTTGGCATCGGGTCCATGCGATCGGAGGAA
GCGGTTGAGGTCCCCGTGCCGCATATACTCAAAGACCATGAGCAGGGGGCGGCCCTCGGTGCAGACGCCG
AAGAAGCGCACGATGTGCTGGTGCTGCAGCATGGTGAGCAGCTCAGCCTCACGTTGGAAGTCCTGCCGAG
CACTCTCGGAC
